Addgene plasmid #215995: AA069
Purpose: Fragmid fragment: (Selection) blasticidin resistance
Depositing lab: John Doench. Depositing organization: Broad Institute. Publication: Modular vector assembly enables rapid assessment of emerging CRISPR technologies. McGee AV, Liu YV, Griffith AL, Szegletes ZM, Wen B, Kraus C, Miller NW, Steger RJ, Escude Velasco B, Bosch JA, Zirin JD, Viswanatha R, Sontheimer EJ, Goodale A, Greene MA, Green TM, Doench JG. Cell Genom. 2024 Mar 13;4(3):100519. doi: 10.1016/j.xgen.2024.100519. PubMed 38484704.
Backbone
  Vector backbone: pUC57-Kan
  Vector type: Fragment
Growth in bacteria
  Bacterial resistance: Kanamycin, 50 μg/mL
  Growth temperature: 37°C
  Growth strain: DH5alpha
  Copy number: Unknown
Gene/Insert
  Gene/Insert name: Start; BlastR_v1.1
  Species: Other
  Cloning method: Unknown
Resource information
  A portion of this plasmid was derived from a plasmid made by: Genscript ID: U523QGD140-5
Terms and licenses: Academic/Nonprofit Terms; Industry Terms: Not Available to Industry
Depositor comments: Please visit https://www.biorxiv.org/content/10.1101/2023.10.25.564061v1 for bioRxiv preprint.
How to cite: AA069 was a gift from John Doench (Addgene plasmid # 215995 ; http://n2t.net/addgene:215995 ; RRID:Addgene_215995)
