[The description below was written by a language model from this plasmid's Addgene catalogue record and pLannotate feature annotations shown in this document.]
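Description:
AA069 is a small (about 3 kb) fragment-donor plasmid from the Fragmid modular vector assembly toolkit, built on the pUC57-Kan cloning backbone. It is not an expression vector in its own right: its catalogued vector type is "Fragment", meaning it stores a single standardized part that is meant to be combined with other Fragmid modules to assemble complete destination vectors for CRISPR and related applications. The plasmid is propagated in E. coli using a high-copy ColE1/pUC-type origin of replication and is selected with kanamycin through the aph(3')-Ia aminoglycoside phosphotransferase gene (KanR).

The payload is the "Selection" module named "Start; BlastR_v1.1". The feature table identifies it as the BSD coding sequence, the Aspergillus terreus blasticidin S deaminase, which confers resistance to blasticidin; "Start" in the insert name suggests the part carries its own initiation codon, as opposed to being designed for in-frame continuation from an upstream element, although the record does not spell this out. No eukaryotic promoter, terminator or polyadenylation signal is annotated alongside BSD, consistent with those elements being supplied by other modules in the final assembly. The insert sits within the pUC57 cloning region, interrupting the lacZα fragment and flanked by the lac promoter, lac operator and CAP binding site; the remaining annotations (bom, rop and lacI fragments) are backbone remnants with no role in the part's function. The record does not state the cloning method or annotate the sites used to release the fragment. Once assembled into a full vector, this module lets users select transduced or transfected cells with blasticidin.
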