Features (pLannotate 1.2.2; 10 found; start..end, strand, type, name):
    137..236     +  misc_feature   bom (fragment): basis of mobility region from pBR322
    242..399     -  CDS            lacZα (fragment): LacZα fragment of β-galactosidase; lacZ fragment
    450..845     +  CDS            BSD: blasticidin S deaminase; Aspergillus terreus BSD; confers resistance to blasticidin
    941..957     -  protein_bind   lac operator: The lac repressor binds to the lac operator to inhibit transcription in E. coli. This inhibition can be relieved by adding lactose or isopropyl-β-D-thiogalactopyranoside (IPTG). lac repressor encoded by lacI
    965..995     -  promoter       lac promoter: promoter for the E. coli lac operon
   1010..1031    -  protein_bind   CAP binding site: CAP binding activates transcription in the presence of cAMP. E. coli catabolite activator protein
   1044..1136    -  CDS            lacI (fragment): lac repressor; lacI; The lac repressor binds to the lac operator to inhibit transcription in E. coli. This inhibition can be relieved by adding lactose or isopropyl-β-D-thiogalactopyranoside (IPTG).
   1319..1907    -  rep_origin     ori: high-copy-number ColE1/pMB1/pBR322/pUC origin of replication
   2085..2894    -  CDS            KanR: aminoglycoside phosphotransferase; aph(3')-Ia; confers resistance to kanamycin in bacteria or G418 (Geneticin®) in eukaryotes
   3001..35      +  CDS            rop (fragment) (across the origin): Rop protein, which maintains plasmids at low copy number; rop
>Addgene plasmid #215995 | AA069 | addgene full sequence | sequence record 431476 | Addgene NGS Result
TCGCGCGTTTCGGTGATGACGGTGAAAACCTCTGACACATGCAGCTCCCGGAGACGGTCACAGCTTGTCT
GTAAGCGGATGCCGGGAGCAGACAAGCCCGTCAGGGCGCGTCAGCGGGTGTTGGCGGGTGTCGGGGCTGG
CTTAACTATGCGGCATCAGAGCAGATTGTACTGAGAGTGCACCATATGCGGTGTGAAATACCGCACAGAT
GCGTAAGGAGAAAATACCGCATCAGGCGCCATTCGCCATTCAGGCTGCGCAACTGTTGGGAAGGGCGATC
GGTGCGGGCCTCTTCGCTATTACGCCAGCTGGCGAAAGGGGGATGTGCTGCAAGGCGATTAAGTTGGGTA
ACGCCAGGGTTTTCCCAGTCACGACGTTGTAAAACGACGGCCAGAGAATTCGAGCTCGGTACCTCGCGAA
TACATCTAGATGAAGACGTAGGAGCCACCATGGCCAAGCCTTTGTCTCAAGAAGAATCCACCCTCATTGA
AAGAGCAACGGCTACAATCAACAGCATCCCCATCTCTGAGGACTACAGCGTCGCCAGCGCAGCTCTCTCT
AGCGACGGCCGCATCTTCACTGGTGTCAATGTATATCATTTTACTGGGGGACCTTGTGCAGAACTCGTGG
TGCTGGGCACTGCTGCTGCTGCGGCAGCTGGCAACCTGACTTGTATCGTCGCGATCGGAAATGAGAACAG
GGGCATCTTGAGCCCCTGCGGACGGTGCCGACAGGTGCTTCTCGATCTGCATCCTGGGATCAAAGCCATA
GTGAAGGACAGTGATGGACAGCCGACGGCAGTTGGGATTCGTGAATTGCTGCCCTCTGGTTATGTGTGGG
AGGGCGGAAGCACGTCTTCATCGGATCCCGGGCCCGTCGACTGCAGAGGCCTGCATGCAAGCTTGGTGTA
ATCATGGTCATAGCTGTTTCCTGTGTGAAATTGTTATCCGCTCACAATTCCACACAACATACGAGCCGGA
AGCATAAAGTGTAAAGCCTGGGGTGCCTAATGAGTGAGCTAACTCACATTAATTGCGTTGCGCTCACTGC
CCGCTTTCCAGTCGGGAAACCTGTCGTGCCAGCTGCATTAATGAATCGGCCAACGCGCGGGGAGAGGCGG
TTTGCGTATTGGGCGCTCTTCCGCTTCCTCGCTCACTGACTCGCTGCGCTCGGTCGTTCGGCTGCGGCGA
GCGGTATCAGCTCACTCAAAGGCGGTAATACGGTTATCCACAGAATCAGGGGATAACGCAGGAAAGAACA
TGTGAGCAAAAGGCCAGCAAAAGGCCAGGAACCGTAAAAAGGCCGCGTTGCTGGCGTTTTTCCATAGGCT
CCGCCCCCCTGACGAGCATCACAAAAATCGACGCTCAAGTCAGAGGTGGCGAAACCCGACAGGACTATAA
AGATACCAGGCGTTTCCCCCTGGAAGCTCCCTCGTGCGCTCTCCTGTTCCGACCCTGCCGCTTACCGGAT
ACCTGTCCGCCTTTCTCCCTTCGGGAAGCGTGGCGCTTTCTCATAGCTCACGCTGTAGGTATCTCAGTTC
GGTGTAGGTCGTTCGCTCCAAGCTGGGCTGTGTGCACGAACCCCCCGTTCAGCCCGACCGCTGCGCCTTA
TCCGGTAACTATCGTCTTGAGTCCAACCCGGTAAGACACGACTTATCGCCACTGGCAGCAGCCACTGGTA
ACAGGATTAGCAGAGCGAGGTATGTAGGCGGTGCTACAGAGTTCTTGAAGTGGTGGCCTAACTACGGCTA
CACTAGAAGAACAGTATTTGGTATCTGCGCTCTGCTGAAGCCAGTTACCTTCGGAAAAAGAGTTGGTAGC
TCTTGATCCGGCAAACAAACCACCGCTGGTAGCGGTGGTTTTTTTGTTTGCAAGCAGCAGATTACGCGCA
GAAAAAAAGGATCTCAAGAAGATCCTTTGATCTTTTCTACGGGGTCTGACGCTCAGTGGAACGAAAACTC
ACGTTAAGGGATTTTGGTCATGAGATTATCAAAAAGGATCTTCACCTAGATCCTTTTAAATTAAAAATGA
AGTTTTAAATCAAGCCCAATCTGAATAATGTTACAACCAATTAACCAATTCTGATTAGAAAAACTCATCG
AGCATCAAATGAAACTGCAATTTATTCATATCAGGATTATCAATACCATATTTTTGAAAAAGCCGTTTCT
GTAATGAAGGAGAAAACTCACCGAGGCAGTTCCATAGGATGGCAAGATCCTGGTATCGGTCTGCGATTCC
GACTCGTCCAACATCAATACAACCTATTAATTTCCCCTCGTCAAAAATAAGGTTATCAAGTGAGAAATCA
CCATGAGTGACGACTGAATCCGGTGAGAATGGCAAAAGTTTATGCATTTCTTTCCAGACTTGTTCAACAG
GCCAGCCATTACGCTCGTCATCAAAATCACTCGCATCAACCAAACCGTTATTCATTCGTGATTGCGCCTG
AGCGAGACGAAATACGCGATCGCTGTTAAAAGGACAATTACAAACAGGAATCGAATGCAACCGGCGCAGG
AACACTGCCAGCGCATCAACAATATTTTCACCTGAATCAGGATATTCTTCTAATACCTGGAATGCTGTTT
TTCCGGGGATCGCAGTGGTGAGTAACCATGCATCATCAGGAGTACGGATAAAATGCTTGATGGTCGGAAG
AGGCATAAATTCCGTCAGCCAGTTTAGTCTGACCATCTCATCTGTAACATCATTGGCAACGCTACCTTTG
CCATGTTTCAGAAACAACTCTGGCGCATCGGGCTTCCCATACAAGCGATAGATTGTCGCACCTGATTGCC
CGACATTATCGCGAGCCCATTTATACCCATATAAATCAGCATCCATGTTGGAATTTAATCGCGGCCTCGA
CGTTTCCCGTTGAATATGGCTCATAACACCCCTTGTATTACTGTTTATGTAAGCAGACAGTTTTATTGTT
CATGATGATATATTTTTATCTTGTGCAATGTAACATCAGAGATTTTGAGACACGGGCCAGAGCTGCA
